>Addgene plasmid #185542 | CamKII-LGI1-R474Q-pHluorin | addgene full sequence | sequence record 369450 | Addgene NGS Result
TTACCAATGCTTAATCAGTGAGGCACCTATCTCAGCGATCTGTCTATTTCGTTCATCCATAGTTGCCTGA
CTCCCCGTCGTGTAGATAACTACGATACGGGAGGGCTTACCATCTGGCCCCAGTGCTGCAATGATACCGC
GAGACCCACGCTCACCGGCTCCAGATTTATCAGCAATAAACCAGCCAGCCGGAAGGGCCGAGCGCAGAAG
TGGTCCTGCAACTTTATCCGCCTCCATCCAGTCTATTAATTGTTGCCGGGAAGCTAGAGTAAGTAGTTCG
CCAGTTAATAGTTTGCGCAACGTTGTTGCCATTGCTACAGGCATCGTGGTGTCACGCTCGTCGTTTGGTA
TGGCTTCATTCAGCTCCGGTTCCCAACGATCAAGGCGAGTTACATGATCCCCCATGTTGTGCAAAAAAGC
GGTTAGCTCCTTCGGTCCTCCGATCGTTGTCAGAAGTAAGTTGGCCGCAGTGTTATCACTCATGGTTATG
GCAGCACTGCATAATTCTCTTACTGTCATGCCATCCGTAAGATGCTTTTCTGTGACTGGTGAGTACTCAA
CCAAGTCATTCTGAGAATAGTGTATGCGGCGACCGAGTTGCTCTTGCCCGGCGTCAATACGGGATAATAC
CGCGCCACATAGCAGAACTTTAAAAGTGCTCATCATTGGAAAACGTTCTTCGGGGCGAAAACTCTCAAGG
ATCTTACCGCTGTTGAGATCCAGTTCGATGTAACCCACTCGTGCACCCAACTGATCTTCAGCATCTTTTA
CTTTCACCAGCGTTTCTGGGTGAGCAAAAACAGGAAGGCAAAATGCCGCAAAAAAGGGAATAAGGGCGAC
ACGGAAATGTTGAATACTCATACTCTTCCTTTTTCAATATTATTGAAGCATTTATCAGGGTTATTGTCTC
ATGAGCGGATACATATTTGAATGTATTTAGAAAAATAAACAAATAGGGGTTCCGCGCACATTTCCCCGAA
AAGTGCCACCTGACGTCGACGGATCGGGAGATCTCCCGATCCCCTATGGTGCACTCTCAGTACAATCTGC
TCTGATGCCGCATAGTTAAGCCAGTATCTGCTCCCTGCTTGTGTGTTGGAGGTCGCTGAGTAGTGCGCGA
GCAAAATTTAAGCTACAACAAGGCAAGGCTTGACCGACAATTGCATGAAGAATCTGCTTAGGGTTAGGCG
TTTTGCGCTGCTTCGCGATGTACGGGCCAGATATACGCGTTGACATTGATTATTGACTAGTTATTAATAG
TAATCAATTACGGGGTCATTAGTTCATAGCCCATATATGGAGTTCCGCGTTACATAACTTACGGTAAATG
GCCCGCCTGGCTGACCGCCCAACGACCCCCGCCCATTGACGTCAATAATGACGTATGTTCCCATAGTAAC
GCCAATAGGGACTTTCCATTGACGTCAATGGGTGGAGTATTTACGGTAAACTGCCCACTTGGCAGTACAT
CAAGTGTATCATATGCCAAGTACGCCCCCTATTGACGTCAATGACGGTAAATGGCCCGCCTGGCATTATG
CCCAGTACATGACCTTATGGGACTTTCCTACTTGGCAGTACATCTACGTATTAGTCATCGCTATTACCAT
GGTGATGCGGTTTTGGCAGTACATCAATGGGCGTGGATAGCGGTTTGACTCACGGGGATTTCCAAGTCTC
CACCCCATTGACGTCAATGGGAGTTTGTTTTGGCACCAAAATCAACGGGACTTTCCAAAATGTCGTAACA
ACTCCGCCCCATTGACGCAAATGGGCGGTAGGCGTGTACGGTGGGAGGTCTATATAAGCAGCGCGTTTTG
CCTGTACTGGGTCTCTCTGGTTAGACCAGATCTGAGCCTGGGAGCTCTCTGGCTAACTAGGGAACCCACT
GCTTAAGCCTCAATAAAGCTTGCCTTGAGTGCTTCAAGTAGTGTGTGCCCGTCTGTTGTGTGACTCTGGT
AACTAGAGATCCCTCAGACCCTTTTAGTCAGTGTGGAAAATCTCTAGCAGTGGCGCCCGAACAGGGACTT
GAAAGCGAAAGGGAAACCAGAGGAGCTCTCTCGACGCAGGACTCGGCTTGCTGAAGCGCGCACGGCAAGA
GGCGAGGGGCGGCGACTGGTGAGTACGCCAAAAATTTTGACTAGCGGAGGCTAGAAGGAGAGAGATGGGT
GCGAGAGCGTCAGTATTAAGCGGGGGAGAATTAGATCGCGATGGGAAAAAATTCGGTTAAGGCCAGGGGG
AAAGAAAAAATATAAATTAAAACATATAGTATGGGCAAGCAGGGAGCTAGAACGATTCGCAGTTAATCCT
GGCCTGTTAGAAACATCAGAAGGCTGTAGACAAATACTGGGACAGCTACAACCATCCCTTCAGACAGGAT
CAGAAGAACTTAGATCATTATATAATACAGTAGCAACCCTCTATTGTGTGCATCAAAGGATAGAGATAAA
AGACACCAAGGAAGCTTTAGACAAGATAGAGGAAGAGCAAAACAAAAGTAAGACCACCGCACAGCAAGCG
GCCGCTGATCTTCAGACCTGGAGGAGGAGATATGAGGGACAATTGGAGAAGTGAATTATATAAATATAAA
GTAGTAAAAATTGAACCATTAGGAGTAGCACCCACCAAGGCAAAGAGAAGAGTGGTGCAGAGAGAAAAAA
GAGCAGTGGGAATAGGAGCTTTGTTCCTTGGGTTCTTGGGAGCAGCAGGAAGCACTATGGGCGCAGCGTC
AATGACGCTGACGGTACAGGCCAGACAATTATTGTCTGGTATAGTGCAGCAGCAGAACAATTTGCTGAGG
GCTATTGAGGCGCAACAGCATCTGTTGCAACTCACAGTCTGGGGCATCAAGCAGCTCCAGGCAAGAATCC
TGGCTGTGGAAAGATACCTAAAGGATCAACAGCTCCTGGGGATTTGGGGTTGCTCTGGAAAACTCATTTG
CACCACTGCTGTGCCTTGGAATGCTAGTTGGAGTAATAAATCTCTGGAACAGATTTGGAATCACACGACC
TGGATGGAGTGGGACAGAGAAATTAACAATTACACAAGCTTAATACACTCCTTAATTGAAGAATCGCAAA
ACCAGCAAGAAAAGAATGAACAAGAATTATTGGAATTAGATAAATGGGCAAGTTTGTGGAATTGGTTTAA
CATAACAAATTGGCTGTGGTATATAAAATTATTCATAATGATAGTAGGAGGCTTGGTAGGTTTAAGAATA
GTTTTTGCTGTACTTTCTATAGTGAATAGAGTTAGGCAGGGATATTCACCATTATCGTTTCAGACCCACC
TCCCAACCCCGAGGGGACCCGACAGGCCCGAAGGAATAGAAGAAGAAGGTGGAGAGAGAGACAGAGACAG
ATCCATTCGATTAGTGAACGGATCGGCACTGCGTGCGCCAATTCTGCAGACAAATGGCAGTATTCATCCA
CAATTTTAAAAGAAAAGGGGGGATTGGGGGGTACAGTGCAGGGGAAAGAATAGTAGACATAATAGCAACA
GACATACAAACTAAAGAATTACAAAAACAAATTACAAAAATTCAAAATTTTCGGGTTTATTACAGGGACA
GCAGAGATCCAGTTTGGTTAATTAACATTATGGCCTTAGGTCACTTCATCTCCATGGGGTTCTTCTTCTG
ATTTTCTAGAAAATGAGATGGGGGTGCAGAGAGCTTCCTCAGTGACCTGCCCAGGGTCACATCAGAAATG
TCAGAGCTAGAACTTGAACTCAGATTACTAATCTTAAATTCCATGCCTTGGGGGCATGCAAGTACGATAT
ACAGAAGGAGTGAACTCATTAGGGCAGATGACCAATGAGTTTAGGAAAGAAGAGTCCAGGGCAGGGTACA
TCTACACCACCCGCCCAGCCCTGGGTGAGTCCAGCCACGTTCACCTCATTATAGTTGCCTCTCTCCAGTC
CTACCTTGACGGGAAGCACAAGCAGAAACTGGGACAGGAGCCCCAGGAGACCAAATCTTCATGGTCCCTC
TGGGAGGATGGGTGGGGAGAGCTGTGGCAGAGGCCTCAGGAGGGGCCCTGCTGCTCAGTGGTGACAGATA
GGGGTGAGAAAGCAGACAGAGTCATTCCGTCAGCATTCTGGGTCTGTTTGGTACTTCTTCTCACGCTAAG
GTGGCGGTGTGATATGCACAATGGCTAAAAAGCAGGGAGAGCTGGAAAGAAACAAGGACAGAGACAGAGG
CCAAGTCAACCAGACCAATTCCCAGAGGAAGCAAAGAAACCATTACAGAGACTACAAGGGGGAAGGGAAG
GAGAGATGAATTAGCTTCCCCTGTAAACCTTAGAACCCAGCTGTTGCCAGGGCAACGGGGCAATACCTGT
CTCTTCAGAGGAGATGAAGTTGCCAGGGTAACTACATCCTGTCTTTCTCAAGGACCATCCCAGAATGTGG
CACCCACTAGCCGTTACCATAGCAACTGCCTCTTTGCCCCACTTAATCCCATCCCGTCTGTTAAAAGGGC
CCTATAGTTGGAGGTGGGGGAGGTAGGAAGAGCGATGATCACTTGTGGACTAAGTTTGTTCGCATCCCCT
TCTCCAACCCCCTCAGTACATCACCCTGGGGGAACAGGGTCCACTTGCTCCTGGGCCCACACAGTCCTGC
AGTATTGTGTATATAAGGCCAGGGCAAAGAGGAGCAGGTTTTAAAGTGAAAGGCAGGCAGGTGTTGGGGA
GGCAGTTACCGGGGCAACGGGAACAGGGCGTTTCGGAGGTGGTTGCCATGGGGACCTGGATGCTGACGAA
GGCTCGCGAGGCTGTGAGCAGCCACAGTGCCCTGCTCAGAAGCCCCAAGCTCGTCAGTCAAGCCGGTTCT
CCGTTTGCACTCAGGAGCACGGGCAGGCGAGTGGCCCCTAGTTCTGGGGGCAGCGGGGGATCCATGGAAA
GCGAGAGCATCAGAAGGATGGGCAACGCTTGCATCCCTCTGAAGAGGATCGCCTACTTCCTGTGCCTGTT
CAGCGTGGTGCTGCTGACCGAGGGAAAGAAGCCTGCCAAGCCTAAGTGCCCTGCCGTGTGCACCTGTAGC
AAGGATAACGCCCTGTGCGAGAACGCCCGCAGCATCCCTAGAACAGTGCCTCCAGACGTGATCAGCCTGA
GCTTTGTGCGGAGCGGCTTCACCGAGATCAGCGAGGGATCTTTCCTGTTCACCCCTAGCCTGCAGCTGCT
GCTGTTCACCAGCAACAGCTTCGACGTGATCTCCGACGACGCCTTCATCGGCCTGCCTCACCTGGAATAC
CTGTTCATCGAGAACAACAACATCAAGAGCATCTCCAGGCACACCTTCAGGGGCCTGAAGTCCCTGATCC
ACCTGAGCCTGGCCAACAACAACCTGCAGACCCTGCCTAAGGACATCTTCAAAGGCCTGGACAGCCTGAC
CAACGTGGACCTGAGAGGCAACTCCTTCAACTGCGACTGCAAGCTGAAGTGGCTGGTGGAATGGCTGGGC
CACACAAACGCTACCGTCGAGGACATCTACTGCGAGGGACCTCCAGAGTACAAGAAGCGGAAGATCAACT
CTCTGAGCCCCAAGGACTTCGACTGCATCATCACCGAGTTCGCCAAGAGCCAGGACCTGCCTTACCAGAG
CCTGAGCATCGACACCTTCTCTTACCTGAACGACGAGTACGTCGTGATCGCCCAGCCTTTTACCGGCAAG
TGCATCTTCCTGGAATGGGACCACGTGGAAAAGACCTTCCGGAACTACGACAACATCACCGGCACCAGCA
CCGTCGTGTGCAAGCCTATCGTGATCGACACCCAGCTGTACGTGATCGTGGCTCAGCTGTTCGGCGGCAG
CCACATCTACAAGAGAGATGGCTTCGCCAACAAGTTCATCAAGATCCAGGACATCGAGGTGCTGAAGATC
AGAAAGCCCAACGACATCGAGACATTCAAGATCGAGGATAACTGGTACTTCGTGGTGGCCGACAGCAGCA
AGGCCGGCTTCACAACAATCTACAAGTGGAACGGCAACGGCTTCTACAGCCACCAGTCTCTGCACGCCTG
GTACAGAGACACCGACGTCGAGTACCTGGAAATCGCCAGGCCTCCTCTGACACTGAGAACCCCTCACCTG
ATCCTGAGCAGCTCTAGCCAGAGGCCTGTGATCTACCAGTGGTCCAAGGCCACACAGCTGTTCATCAACC
AGACAGACATCCCCAACATGGAAGATGTGTACGCCGTGAAGCACTTCAGCGTGAAGGGCGACGTGTACAT
CTGCCTGACCAGATTCATCGGCGACAGCAAAGTGATGAAGTGGGGCGGCAGCAGCTTTCAGGACATCCAG
AGGATGCCTAGCCAGGGCAGCATGGTGTTTCAGCCCCTGCAGATCAACAACTACCAGTACGCCATCCTGG
GCAGCGACTACAGCTTCACCCAGGTGTACAATTGGGACGCCGAGAAGGCCAAGTTCGTGAAGTTCCAAGA
GCTGAACGTGCAGGCCCCTAGATCTTTCACCCACGTGTCAATCAACAAGCGGAACTTCCTGTTCGCCAGC
AGCTTCAAGGGCAACACCCAGATCTACAAGCACGTCATCGTGGATCTGAGCGCCAGCGGCTCTACTAGTG
GTGGATCTGGTGGAACCGGCGGCTCCAAAGGCGAGGAACTGTTTACAGGCGTGGTGCCTATCCTGGTCGA
GCTGGATGGGGATGTGAACGGCCACAAGTTCTCCGTGTCTGGCGAAGGCGAAGGGGACGCCACATACGGA
AAGCTGACCCTGAAGTTCATCTGCACCACCGGCAAGCTGCCTGTGCCTTGGCCTACACTGGTCACCACAC
TGACATACGGCGTGCAGTGCTTCAGCAGATACCCCGACCATATGAAGAGGCACGACTTCTTCAAGAGCGC
CATGCCTGAGGGCTACGTGCAAGAGAGGACCATCTTCTTTAAGGACGACGGCAACTACAAGACCAGGGCC
GAAGTGAAGTTCGAGGGCGACACCCTGGTCAACAGGATCGAGCTGAAGGGAATCGACTTCAAAGAGGACG
GCAACATCCTGGGACACAAGTTGGAGTACAACTACAACGATCACCAGGTCTACATCATGGCCGATAAGCA
GAAGAACGGCATCAAGGCCAACTTCAAGATCCGGCACAACATCGAGGACGGCGGAGTGCAGCTGGCCGAT
CACTATCAGCAGAACACCCCTATCGGCGACGGACCTGTGCTGCTGCCTGATAACCACTACCTGTTTACCA
CCAGCACACTGAGCAAGGACCCCAACGAGAAGAGGGACCACATGGTGCTGTTGGAGTTCGTGACAGCCGC
CGGAATCACACACGGAATGGACGAGCTGTACAAATGAGAATTCGATATCAAGCTTATCGATAATCAACCT
CTGGATTACAAAATTTGTGAAAGATTGACTGGTATTCTTAACTATGTTGCTCCTTTTACGCTATGTGGAT
ACGCTGCTTTAATGCCTTTGTATCATGCTATTGCTTCCCGTATGGCTTTCATTTTCTCCTCCTTGTATAA
ATCCTGGTTGCTGTCTCTTTATGAGGAGTTGTGGCCCGTTGTCAGGCAACGTGGCGTGGTGTGCACTGTG
TTTGCTGACGCAACCCCCACTGGTTGGGGCATTGCCACCACCTGTCAGCTCCTTTCCGGGACTTTCGCTT
TCCCCCTCCCTATTGCCACGGCGGAACTCATCGCCGCCTGCCTTGCCCGCTGCTGGACAGGGGCTCGGCT
GTTGGGCACTGACAATTCCGTGGTGTTGTCGGGGAAATCATCGTCCTTTCCTTGGCTGCTCGCCTGTGTT
GCCACCTGGATTCTGCGCGGGACGTCCTTCTGCTACGTCCCTTCGGCCCTCAATCCAGCGGACCTTCCTT
CCCGCGGCCTGCTGCCGGCTCTGCGGCCTCTTCCGCGTCTTCGCCTTCGCCCTCAGACGAGTCGGATCTC
CCTTTGGGCCGCCTCCCCGCATCGATACCGTCGACCTCGAGACCTAGAAAAACATGGAGCAATCACAAGT
AGCAATACAGCAGCTACCAATGCTGATTGTGCCTGGCTAGAAGCACAAGAGGAGGAGGAGGTGGGTTTTC
CAGTCACACCTCAGGTACCTTTAAGACCAATGACTTACAAGGCAGCTGTAGATCTTAGCCACTTTTTAAA
AGAAAAGGGGGGACTGGAAGGGCTAATTCACTCCCAACGAAGACAAGATATCCTTGATCTGTGGATCTAC
CACACACAAGGCTACTTCCCTGATTGGCAGAACTACACACCAGGGCCAGGGATCAGATATCCACTGACCT
TTGGATGGTGCTACAAGCTAGTACCAGTTGAGCAAGAGAAGGTAGAAGAAGCCAATGAAGGAGAGAACAC
CCGCTTGTTACACCCTGTGAGCCTGCATGGGATGGATGACCCGGAGAGAGAAGTATTAGAGTGGAGGTTT
GACAGCCGCCTAGCATTTCATCACATGGCCCGAGAGCTGCATCCGGACTGTACTGGGTCTCTCTGGTTAG
ACCAGATCTGAGCCTGGGAGCTCTCTGGCTAACTAGGGAACCCACTGCTTAAGCCTCAATAAAGCTTGCC
TTGAGTGCTTCAAGTAGTGTGTGCCCGTCTGTTGTGTGACTCTGGTAACTAGAGATCCCTCAGACCCTTT
TAGTCAGTGTGGAAAATCTCTAGCAGGGCCCGTTTAAACCCGCTGATCAGCCTCGACTGTGCCTTCTAGT
TGCCAGCCATCTGTTGTTTGCCCCTCCCCCGTGCCTTCCTTGACCCTGGAAGGTGCCACTCCCACTGTCC
TTTCCTAATAAAATGAGGAAATTGCATCGCATTGTCTGAGTAGGTGTCATTCTATTCTGGGGGGTGGGGT
GGGGCAGGACAGCAAGGGGGAGGATTGGGAAGACAATAGCAGGCATGCTGGGGATGCGGTGGGCTCTATG
GCTTCTGAGGCGGAAAGAACCAGCTGGGGCTCTAGGGGGTATCCCC
[124 nt withheld, positions 8937-9060]
C
[91 nt withheld, positions 9062-9152]
A
[49 nt withheld, positions 9154-9202]
CCTTTGACGTTGGAGTCCACGTTCTTT
[37 nt withheld, positions 9230-9266]
ACCCTATCTCGGTCTATTCTTTTGATTTATAAGGGATTTTGCCGATTTCGGCCTATTGGTTAAAAAATGA
GCTGATTTAACAAAAATTTAACGCGAATTAATTCTGTGGAATGTGTGTCAGTTAGGGTGTGGAAAGTCCC
CAGGCTCCCCAGCAGGCAGAAGTATGCAAAGCATGCATCTCAATTAGTCAGCAACCAGGTGTGGAAAGTC
CCCAGGCTCCCCAGCAGGCAGAAGTATGCAAAGCATGCATCTCAATTAGTCAGCAACCATAGTCCCGCCC
CTAACTCCGCCCATCCCGCCCCTAACTCCGCCCAGTTCCGCCCATTCTCCGCCCCATGGCTGACTAATTT
TTTTTATTTATGCAGAGGCCGAGGCCGCCTCTGCCTCTGAGCTATTCCAGAAGTAGTGAGGAGGCTTTTT
TGGAGGCCTAGGCTTTTGCAAAAAGCTCCCGGGAGCTTGTATATCCATTTTCGGATCTGATCAGCACGTG
TTGACAATTAATCATCGGCATAGTATATCGGCATAGTATAATACGACAAGGTGAGGAACTAAACCATGGC
CAAGTTGACCAGTGCCGTTCCGGTGCTCACCGCGCGCGACGTCGCCGGAGCGGTCGAGTTCTGGACCGAC
CGGCTCGGGTTCTCCCGGGACTTCGTGGAGGACGACTTCGCCGGTGTGGTCCGGGACGACGTGACCCTGT
TCATCAGCGCGGTCCAGGACCAGGTGGTGCCGGACAACACCCTGGCCTGGGTGTGGGTGCGCGGCCTGGA
CGAGCTGTACGCCGAGTGGTCGGAGGTCGTGTCCACGAACTTCCGGGACGCCTCCGGGCCGGCCATGACC
GAGATCGGCGAGCAGCCGTGGGGGCGGGAGTTCGCCCTGCGCGACCCGGCCGGCAACTGCGTGCACTTCG
TGGCCGAGGAGCAGGACTGACACGTGCTACGAGATTTCGATTCCACCGCCGCCTTCTATGAAAGGTTGGG
CTTCGGAATCGTTTTCCGGGACGCCGGCTGGATGATCCTCCAGCGCGGGGATCTCATGCTGGAGTTCTTC
GCCCACCCCAACTTGTTTATTGCAGCTTATAATGGTTACAAATAAAGCAATAGCATCACAAATTTCACAA
ATAAAGCATTTTTTTCACTGCATTCTAGTTGTGGTTTGTCCAAACTCATCAATGTATCTTATCATGTCTG
TATACCGTCGACCTCTAGCTAGAGCTTGGCGTAATCATGGTCATAGCTGTTTCCTGTGTGAAATTGTTAT
CCGCTCACAATTCCACACAACATACGAGCCGGAAGCATAAAGTGTAAAGCCTGGGGTGCCTAATGAGTGA
GCTAACTCACATTAATTGCGTTGCGCTCACTGCCCGCTTTCCAGTCGGGAAACCTGTCGTGCCAGCTGCA
TTAATGAATCGGCCAACGCGCGGGGAGAGGCGGTTTGCGTATTGGGCGCTCTTCCGCTTCCTCGCTCACT
GACTCGCTGCGCTCGGTCGTTCGGCTGCGGCGAGCGGTATCAGCTCACTCAAAGGCGGTAATACGGTTAT
CCACAGAATCAGGGGATAACGCAGGAAAGAACATGTGAGCAAAAGGCCAGCAAAAGGCCAGGAACCGTAA
AAAGGCCGCGTTGCTGGCGTTTTTCCATAGGCTCCGCCCCCCTGACGAGCATCACAAAAATCGACGCTCA
AGTCAGAGGTGGCGAAACCCGACAGGACTATAAAGATACCAGGCGTTTCCCCCTGGAAGCTCCCTCGTGC
GCTCTCCTGTTCCGACCCTGCCGCTTACCGGATACCTGTCCGCCTTTCTCCCTTCGGGAAGCGTGGCGCT
TTCTCATAGCTCACGCTGTAGGTATCTCAGTTCGGTGTAGGTCGTTCGCTCCAAGCTGGGCTGTGTGCAC
GAACCCCCCGTTCAGCCCGACCGCTGCGCCTTATCCGGTAACTATCGTCTTGAGTCCAACCCGGTAAGAC
ACGACTTATCGCCACTGGCAGCAGCCACTGGTAACAGGATTAGCAGAGCGAGGTATGTAGGCGGTGCTAC
AGAGTTCTTGAAGTGGTGGCCTAACTACGGCTACACTAGAAGAACAGTATTTGGTATCTGCGCTCTGCTG
AAGCCAGTTACCTTCGGAAAAAGAGTTGGTAGCTCTTGATCCGGCAAACAAACCACCGCTGGTAGCGGTG
GTTTTTTTGTTTGCAAGCAGCAGATTACGCGCAGAAAAAAAGGATCTCAAGAAGATCCTTTGATCTTTTC
TACGGGGTCTGACGCTCAGTGGAACGAAAACTCACGTTAAGGGATTTTGGTCATGAGATTATCAAAAAGG
ATCTTCACCTAGATCCTTTTAAATTAAAAATGAAGTTTTAAATCAATCTAAAGTATATATGAGTAAACTT
GGTCTGACAG
Features (pLannotate 1.2.2; 31 found; start..end, strand, type, name):
      1..861     -  CDS            AmpR: β-lactamase; bla; confers resistance to ampicillin, carbenicillin, and related antibiotics
    862..966     -  promoter       AmpR promoter: bla
   1025..1077    -  misc_feature   bom (fragment): basis of mobility region from pBR322
   1232..1611    +  enhancer       CMV enhancer: human cytomegalovirus immediate early enhancer
   1612..1811    +  promoter       CMV promoter: human cytomegalovirus (CMV) immediate early promoter
   1829..2009    +  LTR            5' LTR (truncated): truncated 5' long terminal repeat (LTR) from HIV-1
   2056..2181    +  misc_feature   HIV-1 Ψ: packaging signal of human immunodeficiency virus type 1
   2165..2528    +  CDS            HIV-1 gag (fragment): gag protein from human immunodeficiency virus 1; gag
   2674..2907    +  misc_feature   RRE: The Rev response element (RRE) of HIV-1 allows for Rev-dependent mRNA export from the nucleus to the cytoplasm.
   3284..3384    +  CDS            Rev (fragment): human immunodeficiency virus 1 (HIV-1) Rev protein; rev; enhances nuclear export of unspliced and incompletely spliced viral mRNAs
   3434..3551    +  misc_feature   cPPT/CTS: central polypurine tract and central termination sequence of HIV-1
   3596..4884    +  promoter       CaMKII promoter: promoter for the mouse calcium/calmodulin-dependent kinase II α subunit
   4894..6564    +  CDS            Lgi1: LGI1_RAT - Experimental evidence at protein level: Swiss-Prot protein existence level 1. Plays a role in suppressing the production of MMP1/3 through the phosphatidylinositol 3-kinase/ERK pathway (By similarity). Regulates voltage-gated potassium channels assembled from KCNA1, KCNA4 and KCNAB1. It slows down channel inactivation by precluding channel closure mediated by the KCNAB1 subunit. Ligand for ADAM22 that positively regulates synaptic transmission mediated by AMPA-type glutamate receptors. From Rattus norvegicus (Rat).
   6604..7314    +  CDS            pHluorin, ecliptic: pHluorin, ecliptic is a multistate long stokes shift fluorescent protein published in 1998, derived from Aequorea victoria.
   7318..7342    +  misc_feature   MCS (fragment): pBluescript multiple cloning site
   7342..7930    +  misc_feature   WPRE: woodchuck hepatitis virus posttranscriptional regulatory element
   7867..8448    +  CDS            nef (fragment): NEF_HV1H2 - Experimental evidence at protein level: Swiss-Prot protein existence level 1. Extracellular Nef protein targets CD4(+) T-lymphocytes for apoptosis by interacting with CXCR4 surface receptors. From Human immunodeficiency virus type 1 group M subtype B (isolate HXB2) (HIV-1).
   8455..8635    +  LTR            5' LTR (truncated): truncated 5' long terminal repeat (LTR) from HIV-1
   8667..8891    +  polyA_signal   bGH poly(A) signal: bovine growth hormone polyadenylation signal
   8895..8916    +  promoter       SV40 promoter (fragment): SV40 enhancer and early promoter
   8937..9365    +  rep_origin     f1 ori (sequence partly withheld): f1 bacteriophage origin of replication; arrow indicates direction of (+) strand synthesis
   9379..9708    +  promoter       SV40 promoter: SV40 enhancer and early promoter
   9756..9803    +  promoter       EM7 promoter: synthetic bacterial promoter&nbsp
   9822..10196   +  CDS            BleoR: antibiotic-binding protein; Sh ble from Streptoalloteichus hindustanus; confers resistance to bleomycin, phleomycin, and Zeocin™
  10206..10331   +  CDS            ble (fragment): BLE_KLEPN - Experimental evidence at protein level: Swiss-Prot protein existence level 1. Binding protein with a strong affinity to the bleomycin family of antibiotics. Binds to CL990; an antimitotic-antibiotic compound. From Klebsiella pneumoniae.
  10326..10447   +  polyA_signal   SV40 poly(A) signal: SV40 polyadenylation signal
  10518..10540   -  protein_bind   lac operator (fragment): The lac repressor binds to the lac operator to inhibit transcription in E. coli. This inhibition can be relieved by adding lactose or isopropyl-β-D-thiogalactopyranoside (IPTG). lac repressor encoded by lacI
  10544..10574   -  promoter       lac promoter: promoter for the E. coli lac operon
  10589..10610   -  protein_bind   CAP binding site: CAP binding activates transcription in the presence of cAMP. E. coli catabolite activator protein
  10623..10715   -  CDS            lacI (fragment): lac repressor; lacI; The lac repressor binds to the lac operator to inhibit transcription in E. coli. This inhibition can be relieved by adding lactose or isopropyl-β-D-thiogalactopyranoside (IPTG).
  10898..11486   -  rep_origin     ori: high-copy-number ColE1/pMB1/pBR322/pUC origin of replication
