[The description below was written by a language model from this plasmid's Addgene catalogue record and pLannotate feature annotations shown in this document.]
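Description:
CamKII-LGI1-R474Q-pHluorin is a lentiviral transfer plasmid of about 11.7 kb for mammalian, neuron-directed expression of a mutant form of rat LGI1 (leucine-rich glioma-inactivated protein 1) fused to a pH-sensitive fluorescent reporter. It is propagated in E. coli through a high-copy ColE1/pUC-type origin with ampicillin selection (AmpR under its own promoter), and the backbone also carries an f1 origin. An SV40/EM7-driven BleoR cassette with an SV40 polyadenylation signal lies outside the viral region, which could in principle allow Zeocin selection in bacteria or in transfected mammalian cells.

The viral portion has a third-generation style layout. A CMV enhancer/promoter replaces the upstream part of the HIV-1 5' LTR to drive genomic RNA production in packaging cells. It is followed by the Ψ packaging signal with a gag fragment, the Rev response element for Rev-dependent nuclear export, and the cPPT/CTS. The internal expression cassette uses the mouse CaMKIIα promoter, commonly chosen to favour expression in excitatory neurons. It drives the Lgi1 coding sequence carrying the arginine-474-to-glutamine substitution, joined at its C terminus to ecliptic pHluorin. A WPRE downstream enhances transcript stability and expression, and a truncated 3' LTR plus a bGH poly(A) signal close the unit.

Because pHluorin fluorescence is quenched in acidic compartments and rises at neutral extracellular pH, the fusion can report exposure of LGI1 at the cell surface. According to the record, the construct expresses the R474Q mutant, and the associated work studied activity-driven synaptic translocation of LGI1. It presumably serves for comparison with the wild-type version, though the record does not say so.
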