Addgene plasmid #185542: CamKII-LGI1-R474Q-pHluorin
Purpose: Expresses mutant R474Q LGI1-pHluorin under the CamKII promoter
Depositing lab: Jaime de Juan-Sanz. Depositing organization: Institut du Cerveau et de la Moelle Epiniere, Hôpital Pitié Salpêtrière. Publication: Activity-driven synaptic translocation of LGI1 controls excitatory neurotransmission. Cuhadar U, Calzado-Reyes L, Pascual-Caro C, Aberra AS, Ritzau-Jost A, Aggarwal A, Ibata K, Podgorski K, Yuzaki M, Geis C, Hallerman S, Hoppa MB, de Juan-Sanz J. Cell Rep. 2024 May 28;43(5):114186. doi: 10.1016/j.celrep.2024.114186. Epub 2024 May 2. PubMed 38700985.
Backbone
  Vector backbone: CamKII
  Total vector size (bp): 11669
  Vector type: Mammalian Expression, Lentiviral
Growth in bacteria
  Bacterial resistance: Ampicillin, 100 μg/mL
  Growth temperature: 37°C
  Growth strain: NEB Stable
  Copy number: High Copy
Gene/Insert
  Gene/Insert name: LGI1 (alt name: Leucine-rich glioma-inactivated protein 1)
  Species: R. norvegicus (rat)
  Mutation: changed arginine 474 for glutamine
  Entrez Gene: Lgi1
  Promoter: CamKII
  Tag / fusion protein: pHluorin (C terminal on insert)
  Cloning method: Unknown
  Sequencing primers: 5′ agtattgtgtatataaggc
Terms and licenses: Academic/Nonprofit Terms; Industry Terms: Not Available to Industry
Depositor comments: Please visit https://www.biorxiv.org/content/10.1101/2022.07.03.498586v2 for bioRxiv preprint.
How to cite: CamKII-LGI1-R474Q-pHluorin was a gift from Jaime de Juan-Sanz (Addgene plasmid # 185542 ; http://n2t.net/addgene:185542 ; RRID:Addgene_185542)
